Addgene plasmid #128222: pFH73
Purpose: classic sgRNA backbone for tRNA-gRNA array, Position 1, combine with OsU6-2 promoter module (pFH36)
Depositing lab: Vladimir Nekrasov. Depositing organization: Rothamsted Research. Publication: A modular cloning toolkit for genome editing in plants. Hahn F, Korolev A, Sanjurjo Loures L, Nekrasov V. BMC Plant Biol. 2020 Apr 23;20(1):179. doi: 10.1186/s12870-020-02388-2. PubMed 32326901.
Backbone
  Vector backbone: pUC57-Kan-mini
  Backbone manufacturer: GenScript
  Vector type: Plant Expression, CRISPR, Synthetic Biology
Growth in bacteria
  Bacterial resistance: Kanamycin, 50 μg/mL
  Growth temperature: 37°C
  Growth strain: DH5alpha
  Copy number: High Copy
Gene/Insert
  Gene/Insert name: classic sgRNA backbone for tRNA-gRNA array, Position 1, combine with OsU6-2 promoter module (pFH36)
  Species: Synthetic
Terms and licenses: Academic/Nonprofit Terms; Industry Terms: Not Available to Industry
How to cite: pFH73 was a gift from Vladimir Nekrasov (Addgene plasmid # 128222 ; http://n2t.net/addgene:128222 ; RRID:Addgene_128222)
