[The description below was written by a language model from this plasmid's Addgene catalogue record and pLannotate feature annotations shown in this document.]
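Description:
pFH73 is a small (about 2.5 kb) module plasmid from a modular cloning toolkit for plant genome editing, built on the pUC57-Kan-mini backbone. It is propagated in E. coli at high copy from a ColE1/pUC-type origin and selected with kanamycin through the aph(3')-Ia (KanR) gene. Although catalogued under plant expression, CRISPR and synthetic biology, the plasmid has no annotated plant promoter or terminator. It is a cloning part rather than a stand-alone expression vector.

The synthetic insert is described as the "classic" sgRNA backbone for the first position of a tRNA-gRNA array. The feature table shows a tRNA element upstream and a Streptococcus pyogenes Cas9 guide RNA scaffold downstream, the latter detected only as a fragment. Between them lies a lac cassette with a CAP binding site, lac promoter and operator, a pUC18/19 multiple cloning site and a lacZα fragment. This layout is consistent with a blue/white-screenable placeholder that is swapped out when a spacer sequence is inserted, though the record does not state this explicitly, nor which restriction enzymes are used for assembly. The short lacI, bom and rop hits are probably incidental remnants of cassette and backbone sequence.

In polycistronic tRNA-gRNA systems, several guides are transcribed as one RNA. Endogenous tRNA-processing enzymes then cut at the tRNA units to release the individual sgRNAs. As the Position 1 unit, pFH73 is meant to be joined to the rice OsU6-2 promoter module (pFH36), a Pol III promoter that drives the array. Units for later positions would follow it to build multiplexed Cas9 editing constructs for plants.
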