Features (pLannotate 1.2.2; 12 found; start..end, strand, type, name):
     83..153     +  ncRNA          tRNA: Accession: RF00005 - tRNA
    163..205     +  CDS            lacI (fragment): lac repressor; lacI; The lac repressor binds to the lac operator to inhibit transcription in E. coli. This inhibition can be relieved by adding lactose or isopropyl-β-D-thiogalactopyranoside (IPTG).
    218..239     +  protein_bind   CAP binding site: CAP binding activates transcription in the presence of cAMP. E. coli catabolite activator protein
    254..284     +  promoter       lac promoter: promoter for the E. coli lac operon
    292..308     +  protein_bind   lac operator: The lac repressor binds to the lac operator to inhibit transcription in E. coli. This inhibition can be relieved by adding lactose or isopropyl-β-D-thiogalactopyranoside (IPTG). lac repressor encoded by lacI
    345..401     -  misc_feature   MCS: pUC18/19 multiple cloning site
    398..555     +  CDS            lacZα (fragment): LacZα fragment of β-galactosidase; lacZ fragment
    561..660     -  misc_feature   bom (fragment): basis of mobility region from pBR322
    749..778     +  misc_RNA       gRNA scaffold (fragment): guide RNA scaffold for the Streptococcus pyogenes CRISPR/Cas9 system
    856..1444    -  rep_origin     ori: high-copy-number ColE1/pMB1/pBR322/pUC origin of replication
   1622..2431    -  CDS            KanR: aminoglycoside phosphotransferase; aph(3')-Ia; confers resistance to kanamycin in bacteria or G418 (Geneticin®) in eukaryotes
   2538..35      +  CDS            rop (fragment) (across the origin): Rop protein, which maintains plasmids at low copy number; rop
>Addgene plasmid #128222 | pFH73 | addgene full sequence | sequence record 252874 | Addgene NGS Result
TCGCGCGTTTCGGTGATGACGGTGAAAACCTCTGACACATGCAGCTCCCGGACGTCATTGTCGATGGTCT
CATGTTGAACAAAGCACCAGTGGTCTAGTGGTAGAATAGTACCCTGCCACGGTACAGACCCGGGTTCGAT
TCCCGGCTGGTGCATTGTCTTCGCAGCTGGCACGACAGGTTTCCCGACTGGAAAGCGGGCAGTGAGCGCA
ACGCAATTAATGTGAGTTAGCTCACTCATTAGGCACCCCAGGCTTTACACTTTATGCTTCCGGCTCGTAT
GTTGTGTGGAATTGTGAGCGGATAACAATTTCACACAGGAAACAGCTATGACCATGATTACGCCAAGCTT
GCATGCCTGCAGGTCGACTCTAGAGGATCCCCGGGTACCGAGCTCGAATTCACTGGCCGTCGTTTTACAA
CGTCGTGACTGGGAAAACCCTGGCGTTACCCAACTTAATCGCCTTGCAGCACATCCCCCTTTCGCCAGCT
GGCGTAATAGCGAAGAGGCCCGCACCGATCGCCCTTCCCAACAGTTGCGCAGCCTGAATGGCGAATGGCG
CCTGATGCGGTATTTTCTCCTTACGCATCTGTGCGGTATTTCACACCGCATATGGTGCACTCTCAGTACA
ATCTGCTCTGATGCCGCATAGTTAAGCCAGCCCCGACACCCGCCAACACCCGCTGACGCGCCCTGACGGG
CTTGTCTGCTCCCGGCATCCGCTTACAGACAAGCTGTGACGAAGACAAGTTTTAGAGCTAGAAATAGCAA
GTTAAAATTGAGACCATCATTGTCACATGTGAGCAAAAGGCCAGCAAAAGGCCAGGAACCGTAAAAAGGC
CGCGTTGCTGGCGTTTTTCCATAGGCTCCGCCCCCCTGACGAGCATCACAAAAATCGACGCTCAAGTCAG
AGGTGGCGAAACCCGACAGGACTATAAAGATACCAGGCGTTTCCCCCTGGAAGCTCCCTCGTGCGCTCTC
CTGTTCCGACCCTGCCGCTTACCGGATACCTGTCCGCCTTTCTCCCTTCGGGAAGCGTGGCGCTTTCTCA
TAGCTCACGCTGTAGGTATCTCAGTTCGGTGTAGGTCGTTCGCTCCAAGCTGGGCTGTGTGCACGAACCC
CCCGTTCAGCCCGACCGCTGCGCCTTATCCGGTAACTATCGTCTTGAGTCCAACCCGGTAAGACACGACT
TATCGCCACTGGCAGCAGCCACTGGTAACAGGATTAGCAGAGCGAGGTATGTAGGCGGTGCTACAGAGTT
CTTGAAGTGGTGGCCTAACTACGGCTACACTAGAAGAACAGTATTTGGTATCTGCGCTCTGCTGAAGCCA
GTTACCTTCGGAAAAAGAGTTGGTAGCTCTTGATCCGGCAAACAAACCACCGCTGGTAGCGGTGGTTTTT
TTGTTTGCAAGCAGCAGATTACGCGCAGAAAAAAAGGATCTCAAGAAGATCCTTTGATCTTTTCTACGGG
GTCTGACGCTCAGTGGAACGAAAACTCACGTTAAGGGATTTTGGTCATGAGATTATCAAAAAGGATCTTC
ACCTAGATCCTTTTAAATTAAAAATGAAGTTTTAAATCAAGCCCAATCTGAATAATGTTACAACCAATTA
ACCAATTCTGATTAGAAAAACTCATCGAGCATCAAATGAAACTGCAATTTATTCATATCAGGATTATCAA
TACCATATTTTTGAAAAAGCCGTTTCTGTAATGAAGGAGAAAACTCACCGAGGCAGTTCCATAGGATGGC
AAGATCCTGGTATCGGTCTGCGATTCCGACTCGTCCAACATCAATACAACCTATTAATTTCCCCTCGTCA
AAAATAAGGTTATCAAGTGAGAAATCACCATGAGTGACGACTGAATCCGGTGAGAATGGCAAAAGTTTAT
GCATTTCTTTCCAGACTTGTTCAACAGGCCAGCCATTACGCTCGTCATCAAAATCACTCGCATCAACCAA
ACCGTTATTCATTCGTGATTGCGCCTGAGCGAGACGAAATACGCGATCGCTGTTAAAAGGACAATTACAA
ACAGGAATCGAATGCAACCGGCGCAGGAACACTGCCAGCGCATCAACAATATTTTCACCTGAATCAGGAT
ATTCTTCTAATACCTGGAATGCTGTTTTTCCGGGGATCGCAGTGGTGAGTAACCATGCATCATCAGGAGT
ACGGATAAAATGCTTGATGGTCGGAAGAGGCATAAATTCCGTCAGCCAGTTTAGTCTGACCATCTCATCT
GTAACATCATTGGCAACGCTACCTTTGCCATGTTTCAGAAACAACTCTGGCGCATCGGGCTTCCCATACA
AGCGATAGATTGTCGCACCTGATTGCCCGACATTATCGCGAGCCCATTTATACCCATATAAATCAGCATC
CATGTTGGAATTTAATCGCGGCCTCGACGTTTCCCGTTGAATATGGCTCATAACACCCCTTGTATTACTG
TTTATGTAAGCAGACAGTTTTATTGTTCATGATGATATATTTTTATCTTGTGCAATGTAACATCAGAGAT
TTTGAGACACGGGCCAGAGCTGCA
